>Addgene plasmid #149539 | pGBW-m4137382 | addgene full sequence | sequence record 306238 | Addgene NGS Result
ACTCTTCCTTTTTCAATATTATTGAAGCATTTATCAGGGTTATTGTCTCATGAGCGGATACATATTTGAA
TGTATTTAGAAAAATAAACAAATAGGGGTTCCGCGCACATTTCCCCGAAAAGTGCCACCTGGGTCGACAT
TGATTATTGACTAGTTATTAATAGTAATCAATTACGGGGTCATTAGTTCATAGCCCATATATGGAGTTCC
GCGTTACATAACTTACGGTAAATGGCCCGCCTGGCTGACCGCCCAACGACCCCCGCCCATTGACGTCAAT
AATGACGTATGTTCCCATAGTAACGCCAATAGGGACTTTCCATTGACGTCAATGGGTGGAGTATTTACGG
TAAACTGCCCACTTGGCAGTACATCAAGTGTATCATATGCCAAGTACGCCCCCTATTGACGTCAATGACG
GTAAATGGCCCGCCTGGCATTATGCCCAGTACATGACCTTATGGGACTTTCCTACTTGGCAGTACATCTA
CGTATTAGTCATCGCTATTACCATGGTGATGCGGTTTTGGCAGTACATCAATGGGCGTGGATAGCGGTTT
GACTCACGGGGATTTCCAAGTCTCCACCCCATTGACGTCAATGGGAGTTTGTTTTGGCACCAAAATCAAC
GGGACTTTCCAAAATGTCGTAACAACTCCGCCCCATTGACGCAAATGGGCGGTAGGCGTGTACGGTGGGA
GGTCTATATAAGCAGAGCTGGTTTAGTGAACCGTCAGATCAGATCTTTGTCGATCCTACCATCCACTCGA
CACACCCGCCAGCGGCCGCCACCATGTTCGTCTTTCTTGTGTTACTCCCCCTGGTTTCGTCCCAGTGCGT
GAACTTGACTACGCGAACCCAACTGCCGCCAGCATATACAAATAGTTTCACCCGTGGAGTATACTACCCT
GATAAAGTGTTTAGATCAAGCGTACTACACTCTACTCAGGACCTGTTTCTCCCCTTCTTCTCCAATGTCA
CATGGTTTCATGCGATCCACGTTAGCGGCACCAACGGGACAAAGCGCTTTGACAACCCTGTGCTGCCATT
CAATGATGGTGTGTATTTTGCTTCTACCGAGAAGAGCAACATAATTCGGGGCTGGATCTTCGGAACTACC
CTCGACAGTAAAACTCAGTCATTGCTGATTGTGAATAACGCCACAAATGTCGTTATCAAGGTCTGTGAAT
TTCAATTCTGCAACGATCCATTCCTTGGGGTGTATTACCATAAAAATAATAAGTCCTGGATGGAGAGCGA
ATTTAGGGTATACTCGTCTGCCAACAATTGTACTTTCGAGTATGTGTCTCAGCCCTTCTTAATGGATCTG
GAAGGTAAACAGGGCAACTTTAAGAACCTCCGCGAGTTTGTATTCAAAAATATAGACGGATACTTTAAGA
TTTATTCCAAGCACACACCAATCAATTTGGTGCGGGATCTCCCGCAAGGGTTCAGCGCTCTGGAACCTCT
AGTGGACCTCCCCATCGGCATTAACATCACAAGATTCCAGACGCTGTTAGCCCTGCATAGATCATACCTT
ACTCCCGGTGACAGTAGTTCTGGGTGGACCGCAGGCGCGGCTGCATATTACGTGGGATATTTGCAGCCTC
GGACGTTTCTGCTGAAATACAACGAGAACGGCACCATTACAGATGCCGTGGATTGCGCCCTTGACCCCCT
AAGCGAAACTAAGTGTACGCTTAAAAGCTTCACCGTCGAGAAGGGAATTTACCAGACTTCCAACTTTAGG
GTCCAGCCGACAGAATCAATAGTTAGGTTCCCAAATATCACCAATTTGTGCCCTTTTGGGGAAGTCTTCA
ATGCTACACGATTTGCTTCGGTTTATGCCTGGAACAGGAAGCGTATCTCAAATTGCGTCGCGGACTACAG
CGTGCTCTATAATAGTGCAAGTTTCTCGACCTTTAAATGTTATGGCGTGTCCCCGACCAAACTAAATGAC
CTCTGTTTTACAAACGTTTACGCCGATTCTTTTGTGATTCGCGGTGATGAGGTACGCCAAATCGCACCGG
GCCAGACTGGCAAGATTGCCGATTACAACTACAAGTTGCCTGACGACTTCACCGGATGTGTTATAGCCTG
GAATAGCAATAATCTGGATTCTAAGGTCGGAGGTAACTATAACTACCTGTATAGACTGTTCCGTAAGTCA
AACCTGAAACCCTTTGAGCGGGACATCTCCACAGAGATTTACCAAGCAGGGTCTACCCCCTGCAATGGGG
TTGAAGGATTCAATTGCTACTTTCCATTACAGAGCTACGGGTTCCAGCCTACGAACGGGGTTGGTTACCA
GCCTTATAGGGTAGTGGTGCTGTCGTTCGAACTGTTGCACGCTCCAGCTACAGTGTGCGGGCCTAAAAAA
TCAACTAACCTGGTTAAAAATAAGTGTGTTAATTTTAACTTCAATGGCTTAACCGGAACTGGAGTGCTCA
CGGAGTCAAACAAGAAATTTCTACCGTTTCAGCAATTCGGGAGGGATATCGCAGACACTACGGACGCGGT
CAGAGATCCACAGACCCTTGAGATCCTTGACATAACACCCTGCTCTTTCGGAGGTGTCTCCGTAATTACA
CCAGGCACTAATACCTCTAATCAGGTGGCCGTGCTTTATCAGGATGTTAACTGTACAGAGGTCCCGGTGG
CTATCCATGCCGACCAATTGACACCTACGTGGCGCGTCTATTCTACCGGCTCCAACGTCTTCCAGACCCG
GGCTGGATGCTTGATAGGCGCAGAACACGTAAACAACTCTTACGAATGTGATATTCCCATTGGAGCCGGG
ATCTGCGCAAGCTACCAGACCCAAACAAACAGTCCCAGACGGGCTCGTAGCGTGGCCTCTCAGAGCATAA
TAGCCTATACCATGTCCCTTGGCGCGGAGAATAGTGTGGCATACTCAAATAATAGCATCGCTATCCCCAC
TAACTTTACTATTTCCGTGACGACTGAGATTCTGCCAGTGTCTATGACTAAGACATCCGTGGATTGCACA
ATGTATATTTGTGGGGATTCCACAGAGTGTAGCAACTTGTTGCTGCAATATGGATCATTCTGTACGCAGC
TGAATCGCGCCCTCACCGGCATCGCTGTGGAACAGGACAAGAACACTCAAGAGGTCTTTGCTCAGGTGAA
GCAAATCTACAAGACCCCACCTATAAAAGACTTCGGGGGTTTTAACTTCTCGCAGATTCTCCCCGACCCC
AGCAAGCCTTCAAAAAGGAGCTTTATTGAGGACCTGTTGTTCAACAAGGTTACTTTAGCCGATGCCGGTT
TTATCAAACAGTACGGCGACTGTCTTGGCGATATAGCAGCCCGGGATCTGATTTGCGCACAAAAATTCAA
TGGCCTTACCGTACTGCCACCCCTTCTCACCGACGAAATGATCGCGCAGTACACCTCCGCACTGCTGGCT
GGGACCATCACTTCGGGATGGACCTTTGGGGCTGGTGCTGCTTTGCAAATTCCCTTCGCCATGCAGATGG
CCTATCGATTCAATGGCATAGGGGTAACACAGAACGTATTGTATGAAAATCAAAAGCTAATCGCTAACCA
GTTTAATTCAGCCATTGGTAAGATCCAGGATTCACTCTCCAGTACAGCCTCTGCCCTGGGAAAGCTCCAG
GACGTGGTCAACCAGAACGCGCAGGCATTGAATACACTCGTCAAACAGCTGAGTAGCAATTTCGGCGCAA
TCAGTAGTGTCTTAAACGATATACTGAGTAGGCTTGATAAAGTAGAGGCCGAGGTCCAGATTGACAGACT
AATCACGGGGCGTCTTCAGAGTTTACAGACCTATGTGACCCAACAGCTGATCCGAGCAGCGGAAATTCGA
GCAAGCGCGAACCTGGCCGCTACTAAAATGAGTGAGTGCGTGCTGGGCCAAAGTAAACGAGTCGACTTTT
GCGGCAAAGGGTATCATCTCATGTCTTTCCCTCAGTCCGCCCCTCACGGTGTTGTTTTCCTCCACGTGAC
ATACGTTCCCGCGCAGGAAAAGAATTTTACTACGGCACCCGCTATTTGCCATGACGGAAAGGCTCATTTT
CCACGGGAGGGAGTGTTCGTTTCAAACGGGACACACTGGTTTGTAACTCAGCGGAACTTTTATGAGCCTC
AAATCATCACGACAGACAATACCTTCGTGAGTGGCAACTGCGATGTAGTCATAGGCATTGTGAATAACAC
TGTTTATGATCCACTTCAGCCGGAACTCGACAGCTTCAAAGAGGAATTGGATAAGTACTTTAAAAATCAT
ACCAGTCCAGACGTAGATCTCGGCGATATATCGGGCATTAACGCCAGTGTGGTCAATATACAAAAGGAGA
TTGACAGACTGAATGAAGTAGCTAAGAACCTCAACGAATCTCTGATTGACCTGCAAGAGCTAGGGAAGTA
CGAGCAGTATATCAAATGGCCATGGTACATATGGCTGGGTTTTATCGCGGGTCTTATTGCCATAGTCATG
GTGACGATTATGTTGTGCTGTATGACCTCCTGCTGTTCTTGTTTGAAAGGCTGCTGCTCCTGTGGTAGCT
GTTGCTAATCCGGACTCAGATCTCGATCTTTTTCCCTCTGCCAAAAATTATGGGGACATCATGAAGCCCC
TTGAGCATCTGACTTCTGGCTAATAAAGGAAATTTATTTTCATTGCAATAGTGTGTTGGAATTTTTTGTG
TCTCTCACTCGGAAGGACATATGGGAGGGCAAATCATTTAAAACATCAGAATGAGTATTTGGTTTAGAGT
TTGGCAACATATGCCCATATGCTGGCTGCCATGAACAAAGGTTGGCTATAAAGAGGTCATCAGTATATGA
AACAGCCCCCTGCTGTCCATTCCTTATTCCATAGAAAAGCCTTGACTTGAGGTTAGATTTTTTTTATATT
TTGTTTTGTGTTATTTTTTTCTTTAACATCCCTAAAATTTTCCTTACATGTTTTACTAGCCAGATTTTTC
CTCCTCTCCTGACTACTCCCAGTCATAGCTGTCCCTCTTCTCTTATGGAGATCCCTCGACCTGCAGCCCA
AGCTTGGCGTAATCATGGTCATAGCTGTTTCCTGTGTGAAATTGTTATCCGCTCACAATTCCACACAACA
TACGAGCCGGAAGCATAAAGTGTAAAGCCTGGGGTGCCTAATGAGTGAGCTAACTCACATTAATTGCGTT
GCGCTCACTGCCCGCTTTCCAGTCGGGAAACCTGTCGTGCCAGCGGATCCGCATCTCAATTAGTCAGCAA
CCATAGTCCCGCCCCTAACTCCGCCCATCCCGCCCCTAACTCCGCCCAGTTCCGCCCATTCTCCGCCCCA
TGGCTGACTAATTTTTTTTATTTATGCAGAGGCCGAGGCCGCCTCGGCCTCTGAGCTATTCCAGAAGTAG
TGAGGAGGCTTTTTTGGAGGCCTAGGCTTTTGCAAAAAGCTAACTTGTTTATTGCAGCTTATAATGGTTA
CAAATAAAGCAATAGCATCACAAATTTCACAAATAAAGCATTTTTTTCACTGCATTCTAGTTGTGGTTTG
TCCAAACTCATCAATGTATCTTATCATGTCTGGATCCGCTGCATTAATGAATCGGCCAACGCGCGGGGAG
AGGCGGTTTGCGTATTGGGCGCTCTTCCGCTTCCTCGCTCACTGACTCGCTGCGCTCGGTCGTTCGGCTG
CGGCGAGCGGTATCAGCTCACTCAAAGGCGGTAATACGGTTATCCACAGAATCAGGGGATAACGCAGGAA
AGAACATGTGAGCAAAAGGCCAGCAAAAGGCCAGGAACCGTAAAAAGGCCGCGTTGCTGGCGTTTTTCCA
TAGGCTCCGCCCCCCTGACGAGCATCACAAAAATCGACGCTCAAGTCAGAGGTGGCGAAACCCGACAGGA
CTATAAAGATACCAGGCGTTTCCCCCTGGAAGCTCCCTCGTGCGCTCTCCTGTTCCGACCCTGCCGCTTA
CCGGATACCTGTCCGCCTTTCTCCCTTCGGGAAGCGTGGCGCTTTCTCATAGCTCACGCTGTAGGTATCT
CAGTTCGGTGTAGGTCGTTCGCTCCAAGCTGGGCTGTGTGCACGAACCCCCCGTTCAGCCCGACCGCTGC
GCCTTATCCGGTAACTATCGTCTTGAGTCCAACCCGGTAAGACACGACTTATCGCCACTGGCAGCAGCCA
CTGGTAACAGGATTAGCAGAGCGAGGTATGTAGGCGGTGCTACAGAGTTCTTGAAGTGGTGGCCTAACTA
CGGCTACACTAGAAGAACAGTATTTGGTATCTGCGCTCTGCTGAAGCCAGTTACCTTCGGAAAAAGAGTT
GGTAGCTCTTGATCCGGCAAACAAACCACCGCTGGTAGCGGTGGTTTTTTTGTTTGCAAGCAGCAGATTA
CGCGCAGAAAAAAAGGATCTCAAGAAGATCCTTTGATCTTTTCTACGGGGTCTGACGCTCAGTGGAACGA
AAACTCACGTTAAGGGATTTTGGTCATGAGATTATCAAAAAGGATCTTCACCTAGATCCTTTTAAATTAA
AAATGAAGTTTTAAATCAATCTAAAGTATATATGAGTAAACTTGGTCTGACAGATGAGTATTCAACATTT
CCGTGTCGCCCTTATTCCCTTTTTTGCGGCATTTTGCCTTCCTGTTTTTGCTCACCCAGAAACGCTGGTG
AAAGTAAAAGATGCTGAAGATCAGTTGGGTGCACGAGTGGGTTACATCGAACTGGATCTCAACAGCGGTA
AGATCCTTGAGAGTTTTCGCCCCGAAGAACGTTTTCCAATGATGAGCACTTTTAAAGTTCTGCTATGTGG
CGCGGTATTATCCCGTATTGACGCCGGGCAAGAGCAACTCGGTCGCCGCATACACTATTCTCAGAATGAC
TTGGTTGAGTACTCACCAGTCACAGAAAAGCATCTTACGGATGGCATGACAGTAAGAGAATTATGCAGTG
CTGCCATAACCATGAGTGATAACACTGCGGCCAACTTACTTCTGACAACGATCGGAGGACCGAAGGAGCT
AACCGCTTTTTTGCACAACATGGGGGATCATGTAACTCGCCTTGATCGTTGGGAACCGGAGCTGAATGAA
GCCATACCAAACGACGAGCGTGACACCACGATGCCTGTAGCAATGGCAACAACGTTGCGCAAACTATTAA
CTGGCGAACTACTTACTCTAGCTTCCCGGCAACAATTAATAGACTGGATGGAGGCGGATAAAGTTGCAGG
ACCACTTCTGCGCTCGGCCCTTCCGGCTGGCTGGTTTATTGCTGATAAATCTGGAGCCGGTGAGCGTGGG
TCTCGCGGTATCATTGCAGCACTGGGGCCAGATGGTAAGCCCTCCCGTATCGTAGTTATCTACACGACGG
GGAGTCAGGCAACTATGGATGAACGAAATAGACAGATCGCTGAGATAGGTGCCTCACTGATTAAGCATTG
GTAA
Features (pLannotate 1.2.2; 16 found; start..end, strand, type, name):
      1..105     -  promoter       AmpR promoter: bla
    136..515     +  enhancer       CMV enhancer: human cytomegalovirus immediate early enhancer
    516..719     +  promoter       CMV promoter: human cytomegalovirus (CMV) immediate early promoter
    794..4555    +  CDS            S: SPIKE_SARS2 - Experimental evidence at protein level: Swiss-Prot protein existence level 1. [Spike glycoprotein]: May down-regulate host tetherin (BST2) by lysosomal degradation, thereby counteracting its antiviral activity. From Severe acute respiratory syndrome coronavirus 2 (2019-nCoV) (SARS-CoV-2).
   4559..4576    +  misc_feature   MCS (fragment): multiple cloning site
   4642..4697    +  polyA_signal   β-globin poly(A) signal: rabbit β-globin polyadenylation signal (Gil and Proudfoot, 1987)
   5082..5098    -  protein_bind   lac operator: The lac repressor binds to the lac operator to inhibit transcription in E. coli. This inhibition can be relieved by adding lactose or isopropyl-β-D-thiogalactopyranoside (IPTG). lac repressor encoded by lacI
   5106..5136    -  promoter       lac promoter: promoter for the E. coli lac operon
   5151..5172    -  protein_bind   CAP binding site: CAP binding activates transcription in the presence of cAMP. E. coli catabolite activator protein
   5185..5224    -  CDS            lacI (fragment): lac repressor; lacI; The lac repressor binds to the lac operator to inhibit transcription in E. coli. This inhibition can be relieved by adding lactose or isopropyl-β-D-thiogalactopyranoside (IPTG).
   5231..5253    +  promoter       SV40 promoter (fragment): SV40 enhancer and early promoter
   5277..5412    +  rep_origin     SV40 ori: SV40 origin of replication
   5432..5566    +  polyA_signal   SV40 poly(A) signal: SV40 polyadenylation signal
   5568..5622    -  CDS            lacI (fragment): lac repressor; lacI; The lac repressor binds to the lac operator to inhibit transcription in E. coli. This inhibition can be relieved by adding lactose or isopropyl-β-D-thiogalactopyranoside (IPTG).
   5805..6393    -  rep_origin     ori: high-copy-number ColE1/pMB1/pBR322/pUC origin of replication
   6564..7424    +  CDS            AmpR: β-lactamase; bla; confers resistance to ampicillin, carbenicillin, and related antibiotics
