[The description below was written by a language model from this plasmid's Addgene catalogue record and pLannotate feature annotations shown in this document.]
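Description:
pGBW-m4137382 is a synthesized mammalian expression plasmid of about 7.4 kb that produces the SARS-CoV-2 spike (S) surface glycoprotein for pseudotyping vesicular stomatitis virus particles. It is maintained in E. coli at high copy through a ColE1/pUC-type origin and selected with ampicillin via the β-lactamase gene. The catalogue unusually defines the "backbone" as just the AmpR coding sequence (about 860 bp), so the stated 6.5 kb "insert" covers everything else in the plasmid, not only the spike gene. The repository's sequencing found AmpR in the opposite orientation to the depositor's sequence. In the annotated record the AmpR coding sequence lies on the plus strand while the adjacent bla promoter is annotated on the minus strand. Because the plasmid grew under ampicillin selection, this is not expected to affect function.

The expression cassette consists of the human cytomegalovirus immediate-early enhancer and promoter, followed by the spike open reading frame, a short multiple-cloning-site remnant and a rabbit β-globin polyadenylation signal. The coding sequence is recoded for human codon usage and carries a 19-amino-acid C-terminal truncation. The depositor comments describe an 18 or 19 bp truncation "in the CMV promoter", which does not match the mutation field. The accompanying remark that truncations help expression and/or capture by VSVΔG fits the spike tail deletion better, but the record does not resolve the discrepancy. Other annotated elements are an SV40 promoter fragment, an SV40 origin, which can support episomal replication in cells expressing large T antigen, an SV40 poly(A) signal, and lac promoter/operator and lacI fragments that appear to be backbone remnants. No epitope tag, reporter or mammalian selection marker is annotated. The plasmid is intended for transient expression of spike in producer cells so that glycoprotein-deleted VSV acquires it as its envelope protein.
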