Addgene plasmid #149539: pGBW-m4137382
Purpose: Mammalian expression plasmid for SARS-CoV-2 surface glycoprotein (Spike) for VSV pseudotyping
Depositing lab: Ginkgo Bioworks & Benjie Chen. Depositing organization: Ginkgo Bioworks.
Backbone
  Vector backbone: AmpR gene, with start and stop codons
  Backbone size w/o insert (bp): 860
  Vector type: Mammalian Expression
Growth in bacteria
  Bacterial resistance: Ampicillin, 100 μg/mL
  Growth temperature: 37°C
  Growth strain: DH5alpha
  Copy number: High Copy
Gene/Insert
  Gene/Insert name: SARS-CoV-2 S (surface glycoprotein) (alt names: Spike protein; S protein)
  Species: H. sapiens (human); Severe acute respiratory syndrome coronavirus 2
  Insert size (bp): 6562
  Mutation: H. sapiens recode;19-aa Ctrunc
  Entrez Gene: S (a.k.a. GU280_gp02, spike glycoprotein)
  Promoter: CMV
  Cloning method: Unknown
Resource information
  A portion of this plasmid was derived from a plasmid made by: GinkgoBioworks
Depositor comments: NCBI reference sequence: YP_009724390.1 . This plasmid contains an 18 or 19bp truncation in the CMV promoter and was synthesized for making pseudotyped VSV particles. It has been shown that truncations either help expression and /or capture by VSVdeltaG. See https://www.ncbi.nlm.nih.gov/pubmed/19057867 for original paper on VSV pseudotyping, and https://www.cell.com/cell/pdf/S0092-8674(20)30229-4.pdf on more recent efforts with SARS-CoV-2. Please note: Addgene NGS finds that the AmpR resistance marker is in the opposite orientation in the plasmid relative to the depositor's sequence. As the plasmid was able to grow in media with Ampicillin, this is not expected to affect plasmid function.
How to cite: pGBW-m4137382 was a gift from Ginkgo Bioworks & Benjie Chen (Addgene plasmid # 149539 ; http://n2t.net/addgene:149539 ; RRID:Addgene_149539)
